>Addgene plasmid #13380 | pEYFP SUMO-1 | addgene full sequence | sequence record 430616 | Addgene NGS Result
CCCATATATGGAGTTCCGCGTTACATAACTTACGGTAAATGGCCCGCCTGGCTGACCGCCCAACGACCCC
CGCCCATTGACGTCAATAATGACGTATGTTCCCATAGTAACGCCAATAGGGACTTTCCATTGACGTCAAT
GGGTGGAGTATTTACGGTAAACTGCCCACTTGGCAGTACATCAAGTGTATCATATGCCAAGTACGCCCCC
TATTGACGTCAATGACGGTAAATGGCCCGCCTGGCATTATGCCCAGTACATGACCTTATGGGACTTTCCT
ACTTGGCAGTACATCTACGTATTAGTCATCGCTATTACCATGGTGATGCGGTTTTGGCAGTACATCAATG
GGCGTGGATAGCGGTTTGACTCACGGGGATTTCCAAGTCTCCACCCCATTGACGTCAATGGGAGTTTGTT
TTGGCACCAAAATCAACGGGACTTTCCAAAATGTCGTAACAACTCCGCCCCATTGACGCAAATGGGCGGT
AGGCGTGTACGGTGGGAGGTCTATATAAGCAGAGCTGGTTTAGTGAACCGTCAGATCCGCTAGCGCTACC
GGTCGCCCATATGGTGAGCAAGGGCGAGGAGCTGTTCACCGGGGTGGTGCCCATCCTGGTCGAGCTGGAC
GGCGACGTAAACGGCCACAAGTTCAGCGTGTCCGGCGAGGGCGAGGGCGATGCCACCTACGGCAAGCTGA
CCCTGAAGTTCATCTGCACCACCGGCAAGCTGCCCGTGCCCTGGCCCACCCTCGTGACCACCTTCGGCTA
CGGCCTGCAGTGCTTCGCCCGCTACCCCGACCACATGAAGCAGCACGACTTCTTCAAGTCCGCCATGCCC
GAAGGCTACGTCCAGGAGCGCACCATCTTCTTCAAGGACGACGGCAACTACAAGACCCGCGCCGAGGTGA
AGTTCGAGGGCGACACCCTGGTGAACCGCATCGAGCTGAAGGGCATCGACTTCAAGGAGGACGGCAACAT
CCTGGGGCACAAGCTGGAGTACAACTACAACAGCCACAACGTCTATATCATGGCCGACAAGCAGAAGAAC
GGCATCAAGGTGAACTTCAAGATCCGCCACAACATCGAGGACGGCAGCGTGCAGCTCGCCGACCACTACC
AGCAGAACACCCCCATCGGCGACGGCCCCGTGCTGCTGCCCGACAACCACTACCTGAGCTACCAGTCCGC
CCTGAGCAAAGACCCCAACGAGAAGCGCGATCACATGGTCCTGCTGGAGTTCGTGACCGCCGCCGGGATC
ACTCTCGGCATGGACGAGCTGTACAAGTCCGGACTCAGATCCATGTCTGACCAGGAGGCAAAACCTTCAA
CTGAGGACTTGGGGGATAAGAAGGAAGGTGAATATATTAAACTCAAAGTCATTGGACAGGATAGCAGTGA
GATTCACTTCAAAGTGAAAATGACAACACATCTCAAGAAACTCAAAGAATCATACTGTCAAAGACAGGGT
GTTCCAATGAATTCACTCAGGTTTCTCTTTGAGGGTCAGAGAATTGCTGATAATCATACTCCAAAAGAAC
TGGGAATGGAGGAAGAAGATGTGATTGAAGTTTATCAGGAACAAACGGGGGGTCATTCAACAGTTTAGAA
TAAGCCGAATTCCAGCACACTGGCGGCCGTTACTAGTGGATCGGGCAATTCATCGTGACTGACTGCTCGA
CGGTACCGCGGGCCCGGGATCCACCGGATCTAGATAACTGATCATAATCAGCCATACCACATTTGTAGAG
GTTTTACTTGCTTTAAAAAACCTCCCACACCTCCCCCTGAACCTGAAACATAAAATGAATGCAATTGTTG
TTGTTAACTTGTTTATTGCAGCTTATAATGGTTACAAATAAAGCAATAGCATCACAAATTTCACAAATAA
AGCATTTTTTTCACTGCATTCTAGTTGTGGTTTGTCCAAACTCATCAATGTATCTTAACGCGTAAATTGT
AAGCGTTAATATTTTGTTAAAATTCGCGTTAAATTTTTGTTAAATCAGCTCATTTTTTAACCAATAGGCC
GAAATCGGCAAAATCCCTTATAAATCAAAAGAATAGACCGAGATAGGGT
[37 nt withheld, positions 2080-2116]
AAAGAACGTGGACTCCAACGTCAAAGG
[49 nt withheld, positions 2144-2192]
T
[91 nt withheld, positions 2194-2284]
G
[124 nt withheld, positions 2286-2409]
CAGGTGGCACTTTTCGGGGAAATGTGCGCGGAACCCCTATTTGTTTATTTTTCTAAATACATTCAAATAT
GTATCCGCTCATGAGACAATAACCCTGATAAATGCTTCAATAATATTGAAAAAGGAAGAGTCCTGAGGCG
GAAAGAACCAGCTGTGGAATGTGTGTCAGTTAGGGTGTGGAAAGTCCCCAGGCTCCCCAGCAGGCAGAAG
TATGCAAAGCATGCATCTCAATTAGTCAGCAACCAGGTGTGGAAAGTCCCCAGGCTCCCCAGCAGGCAGA
AGTATGCAAAGCATGCATCTCAATTAGTCAGCAACCATAGTCCCGCCCCTAACTCCGCCCATCCCGCCCC
TAACTCCGCCCAGTTCCGCCCATTCTCCGCCCCATGGCTGACTAATTTTTTTTATTTATGCAGAGGCCGA
GGCCGCCTCGGCCTCTGAGCTATTCCAGAAGTAGTGAGGAGGCTTTTTTGGAGGCCTAGGCTTTTGCAAA
GATCGATCAAGAGACAGGATGAGGATCGTTTCGCATGATTGAACAAGATGGATTGCACGCAGGTTCTCCG
GCCGCTTGGGTGGAGAGGCTATTCGGCTATGACTGGGCACAACAGACAATCGGCTGCTCTGATGCCGCCG
TGTTCCGGCTGTCAGCGCAGGGGCGCCCGGTTCTTTTTGTCAAGACCGACCTGTCCGGTGCCCTGAATGA
ACTGCAAGACGAGGCAGCGCGGCTATCGTGGCTGGCCACGACGGGCGTTCCTTGCGCAGCTGTGCTCGAC
GTTGTCACTGAAGCGGGAAGGGACTGGCTGCTATTGGGCGAAGTGCCGGGGCAGGATCTCCTGTCATCTC
ACCTTGCTCCTGCCGAGAAAGTATCCATCATGGCTGATGCAATGCGGCGGCTGCATACGCTTGATCCGGC
TACCTGCCCATTCGACCACCAAGCGAAACATCGCATCGAGCGAGCACGTACTCGGATGGAAGCCGGTCTT
GTCGATCAGGATGATCTGGACGAAGAGCATCAGGGGCTCGCGCCAGCCGAACTGTTCGCCAGGCTCAAGG
CGAGCATGCCCGACGGCGAGGATCTCGTCGTGACCCATGGCGATGCCTGCTTGCCGAATATCATGGTGGA
AAATGGCCGCTTTTCTGGATTCATCGACTGTGGCCGGCTGGGTGTGGCGGACCGCTATCAGGACATAGCG
TTGGCTACCCGTGATATTGCTGAAGAGCTTGGCGGCGAATGGGCTGACCGCTTCCTCGTGCTTTACGGTA
TCGCCGCTCCCGATTCGCAGCGCATCGCCTTCTATCGCCTTCTTGACGAGTTCTTCTGAGCGGGACTCTG
GGGTTCGAAATGACCGACCAAGCGACGCCCAACCTGCCATCACGAGATTTCGATTCCACCGCCGCCTTCT
ATGAAAGGTTGGGCTTCGGAATCGTTTTCCGGGACGCCGGCTGGATGATCCTCCAGCGCGGGGATCTCAT
GCTGGAGTTCTTCGCCCACCCTAGGGGGAGGCTAACTGAAACACGGAAGGAGACAATACCGGAAGGAACC
CGCGCTATGACGGCAATAAAAAGACAGAATAAAACGCACGGTGTTGGGTCGTTTGTTCATAAACGCGGGG
TTCGGTCCCAGGGCTGGCACTCTGTCGATACCCCACCGAGACCCCATTGGGGCCAATACGCCCGCGTTTC
TTCCTTTTCCCCACCCCACCCCCCAAGTTCGGGTGAAGGCCCAGGGCTCGCAGCCAACGTCGGGGCGGCA
GGCCCTGCCATAGCCTCAGGTTACTCATATATACTTTAGATTGATTTAAAACTTCATTTTTAATTTAAAA
GGATCTAGGTGAAGATCCTTTTTGATAATCTCATGACCAAAATCCCTTAACGTGAGTTTTCGTTCCACTG
AGCGTCAGACCCCGTAGAAAAGATCAAAGGATCTTCTTGAGATCCTTTTTTTCTGCGCGTAATCTGCTGC
TTGCAAACAAAAAAACCACCGCTACCAGCGGTGGTTTGTTTGCCGGATCAAGAGCTACCAACTCTTTTTC
CGAAGGTAACTGGCTTCAGCAGAGCGCAGATACCAAATACTGTTCTTCTAGTGTAGCCGTAGTTAGGCCA
CCACTTCAAGAACTCTGTAGCACCGCCTACATACCTCGCTCTGCTAATCCTGTTACCAGTGGCTGCTGCC
AGTGGCGATAAGTCGTGTCTTACCGGGTTGGACTCAAGACGATAGTTACCGGATAAGGCGCAGCGGTCGG
GCTGAACGGGGGGTTCGTGCACACAGCCCAGCTTGGAGCGAACGACCTACACCGAACTGAGATACCTACA
GCGTGAGCTATGAGAAAGCGCCACGCTTCCCGAAGGGAGAAAGGCGGACAGGTATCCGGTAAGCGGCAGG
GTCGGAACAGGAGAGCGCACGAGGGAGCTTCCAGGGGGAAACGCCTGGTATCTTTATAGTCCTGTCGGGT
TTCGCCACCTCTGACTTGAGCGTCGATTTTTGTGATGCTCGTCAGGGGGGCGGAGCCTATGGAAAAACGC
CAGCAACGCGGCCTTTTTACGGTTCCTGGCCTTTTGCTGGCCTTTTGCTCACATGTTCTTTCCTGCGTTA
TCCCCTGATTCTGTGGATAACCGTATTACCGCCATGCATTAGTTATTAATAGTAATCAATTACGGGGTCA
TTAGTTCATAG
Features (pLannotate 1.2.2; 16 found; start..end, strand, type, name):
     19..322     +  enhancer       CMV enhancer: human cytomegalovirus immediate early enhancer
    323..526     +  promoter       CMV promoter: human cytomegalovirus (CMV) immediate early promoter
    571..1287    +  CDS            EYFP: EYFP is a basic (constitutively fluorescent) green/yellow fluorescent protein published in 1996, derived from Aequorea victoria. It is reported to be a very rapidly-maturing weak dimer with high acid sensitivity.
   1303..1605    +  CDS            SUMO1: SUMO1_HUMAN - Also known as SMT3C, SMT3H3, UBL1. Experimental evidence at protein level: Swiss-Prot protein existence level 1. Ubiquitin-like protein that can be covalently attached to proteins as a monomer or a lysine-linked polymer. Covalent attachment via an isopeptide bond to its substrates requires prior activation by the E1 complex SAE1-SAE2 and linkage to the E2 enzyme UBE2I, and can be promoted by E3 ligases such as PIAS1-4, RANBP2 or CBX4. This post- translational modification on lysine residues of proteins plays a crucial role in a number of cellular processes such as nuclear transpo
   1677..1702    +  misc_feature   MCS (fragment): multiple cloning site
   1719..1803    +  CDS            large T antigen (fragment): large T antigen from SV40 (simian virus 40)
   1826..1947    +  polyA_signal   SV40 poly(A) signal: SV40 polyadenylation signal
   1981..2409    -  rep_origin     f1 ori (sequence partly withheld): f1 bacteriophage origin of replication; arrow indicates direction of (+) strand synthesis
   2436..2540    +  promoter       AmpR promoter: bla
   2542..2899    +  promoter       SV40 promoter: SV40 enhancer and early promoter
   2934..3728    +  CDS            NeoR/KanR: aminoglycoside phosphotransferase from Tn5; aph(3')-II (or nptII); confers resistance to neomycin, kanamycin, and G418 (Geneticin®)
   3749..3901    +  CDS            ble (fragment): BLE_KLEPN - Experimental evidence at protein level: Swiss-Prot protein existence level 1. Binding protein with a strong affinity to the bleomycin family of antibiotics. Binds to CL990; an antimitotic-antibiotic compound. From Klebsiella pneumoniae.
   3960..4007    +  polyA_signal   HSV TK poly(A) signal: herpes simplex virus thymidine kinase polyadenylation signal (Cole and Stacy, 1985)
   4098..4114    -  polyA_signal   bGH poly(A) signal (fragment): bovine growth hormone polyadenylation signal
   4336..4924    +  rep_origin     ori: high-copy-number ColE1/pMB1/pBR322/pUC origin of replication
   5039..5080    +  enhancer       CMV enhancer (fragment): human cytomegalovirus immediate early enhancer
