[The description below was written by a language model from this plasmid's Addgene catalogue record and pLannotate feature annotations shown in this document.]
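Description:
pEYFP SUMO-1 is a mammalian expression plasmid built on the pEYFP-C1 backbone that produces human SUMO-1 fused at its N-terminus to the yellow fluorescent protein EYFP. The sequenced record is about 5.1 kb. The human cytomegalovirus immediate early enhancer and promoter drive the EYFP coding sequence, which is followed after a short linker by the SUMO1 open reading frame of roughly 300 bp. Transcripts are terminated by the SV40 polyadenylation signal. The insert was placed between the BglII and SalI sites of the polylinker, both of which were destroyed during cloning, and only a fragment of the multiple cloning site remains downstream. Placing EYFP at the N-terminus leaves the SUMO C-terminus free. This matters because SUMO is a ubiquitin-like modifier that is attached to lysines on target proteins through its C-terminal end, via the E1 and E2 conjugation machinery.

In bacteria the plasmid replicates from a high-copy ColE1/pUC-type origin and is selected with kanamycin. A single NeoR/KanR (Tn5 aminoglycoside phosphotransferase) gene sits behind tandem bacterial (bla) and SV40 early promoters and ends in an HSV TK polyadenylation signal. This one cassette therefore gives kanamycin resistance in E. coli and G418 resistance in mammalian cells, which allows stable lines to be selected. An f1 origin is also present for single-stranded DNA production. The short ble, large T antigen and bGH poly(A) annotations are fragment matches rather than functional elements. The associated publication concerns the in vivo dynamics of vertebrate SUMO paralogues, which is consistent with using this construct for live-cell fluorescence imaging of SUMO-1 localization and behaviour.
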