Addgene plasmid #13380: pEYFP SUMO-1
Depositing lab: Mary Dasso. Depositing organization: National Institute of Child Health and Human Development (NICHD). Publication: Distinct in vivo dynamics of vertebrate SUMO paralogues. Ayaydin F, Dasso M. Mol Biol Cell. 2004 Dec . 15(12):5208-18. 10.1091/mbc.e04-07-0589 PubMed 15456902.
Backbone
  Vector backbone: pEYFP-C1
  Backbone size w/o insert (bp): 4700
  Vector type: Mammalian Expression
Growth in bacteria
  Bacterial resistance: Kanamycin, 50 μg/mL
  Growth temperature: 37°C
  Growth strain: DH5alpha
  Copy number: High Copy
Gene/Insert
  Gene/Insert name: SUMO-1
  Species: H. sapiens (human)
  Insert size (bp): 320
  Entrez Gene: SUMO1 (a.k.a. DAP1, GMP1, OFC10, PIC1, SENP2, SMT3, SMT3C, SMT3H3, UBL1)
  Tag / fusion protein: EYFP (N terminal on backbone)
  Cloning method: Restriction Enzyme; 5′ cloning site BglII (destroyed during cloning); 3′ cloning site SalI (destroyed during cloning)
  Sequencing primers: 5′ EGFP-C
Terms and licenses: Academic/Nonprofit Terms; Industry Terms: Not Available to Industry
How to cite: pEYFP SUMO-1 was a gift from Mary Dasso (Addgene plasmid # 13380 ; http://n2t.net/addgene:13380 ; RRID:Addgene_13380)
