>Addgene plasmid #13380 | pEYFP SUMO-1 | addgene partial sequence | sequence record 19767 | EGFP-C 5'-CATGGTCCTGCTGGAGTTCGTG-3'
GGACTCAGATCCATGTCTGACCAGGAGGCAAAACCTTCAACTGAGGACTTGGGGGATAAGAAGGAAGGTG
AATATATTAAACTCAAAGTCATTGGACAGGATAGCAGTGAGATTCACTTCAAAGTGAAAATGACAACACA
TCTCAAGAAACTCAAAGAATCATACTGTCAAAGACAGGGTGTTCCAATGAATTCACTCAGGTTTCTCTTT
GAGGGTCAGAGAATTGCTGATAATCATACTCCAAAAGAACTGGGAATGGAGGAAGAAGATGTGATTGAAG
TTTATCAGGAACAAACGGGGGGTCATTCAACAGTTTAGAATAAGCCGAATTCCAGCACACTGGCGGCCGT
TACTAGTGGATCGGGCAATTCATCGTGACTGACTGCTCGACGGTACCGCGGGCCCGGGATCCACCGGATC
TAGATAACTGATCATAATCAGCCATACCACATTTGTAGAGGTTTTACTTGCTTTAAAAAACCTCCCACAC
CTCCCCCTGAACCTGAAACATAAAATGAATGCAATTGTTGTTGTTAACTTGTTTATTGCAGCTTATAATG
GTTACAAATAAAGCAATAGCATCACAAATTTCACAAATAAAGCATTTTTTTCACTGCATTCTAGTTGTGG
TTTGTCCAAACTCATCAATGTATCTTAACGCGTAAATTGTAAGCGTTAATATTTTGTTAAAATTCGCGTT
AAATTTTTGTTAAATCAGCTCATTTTTTAACCAATAGGC
