>Addgene plasmid #13380 | pEYFP SUMO-1 | addgene partial sequence | sequence record 38811 | SV40pA-R 5'-GAAATTTGTGATGCTATTGC-3'
AACAAGTTAACAACAACAATTGCATTCATTTTATGTTTCAGGTTCAGGGGGAGGTGTGGGAGGTTTTTTA
AAGCAAGTAAAACCTCTACAAATGTGGTATGGCTGATTATGATCAGTTATCTAGATCCGGTGGATCCCGG
GCCCGCGGTACCGTCGAGCAGTCAGTCACGATGAATTGCCCGATCCACTAGTAACGGCCGCCAGTGTGCT
GGAATTCGGCTTATTCTAAACTGTTGAATGACCCCCCGTTTGTTCCTGATAAACTTCAATCACATCTTCT
TCCTCCATTCCCAGTTCTTTTGGAGTATGATTATCAGCAATTCTCTGACCCTCAAAGAGAAACCTGAGTG
AATTCATTGGAACACCCTGTCTTTGACAGTATGATTCTTTGAGTTTCTTGAGATGTGTTGTCATTTTCAC
TTTGAAGTGAATCTCACTGCTATCCTGTCCAATGACTTTGAGTTTAATATATTCACCTTCCTTCTTATCC
CCCAAGTCCTCAGTTGAAGGTTTTGCCTCCTGGTCAGACATGGATCTGAGTCCGGACTTGTACAGCTCGT
CCATGCCGAGAGTGATCCCGGCGGCGGTCACGAACTCCAGCAGGACCATGTGATCGCGCTTCTCGTTGGG
GTCTTTGCTCAGGGCGGACTGGTAGCTCAGGTAGTGGTTGTCGGGCAGCAGCACGGGGCCGTCGCCGATG
GGGGTGTTCTGCTGGTAGTGGTCGGCGAGCTGCACGCTGCCGTCCTCGATGTTGTGGCGGATCTTGAAGT
TCACCTTGATGCCGTTCTTCTGCTTGTCGGCCATGATATAGACGTTGTGGC
