>Addgene plasmid #13380 | pEYFP SUMO-1 | addgene partial sequence | sequence record 166187 | SV40pA-R 5'-GAAATTTGTGATGCTATTGC-3'
GTTAACAACAACAATTGCATTCATTTTATGTTTCAGGTTCAGGGGGAGGTGTGGGAGGTTTTTTAAAGCA
AGTAAAACCTCTACAAATGTGGTATGGCTGATTATGATCAGTTATCTAGATCCGGTGGATCCCGGGCCCG
CGGTACCGTCGAGCAGTCAGTCACGATGAATTGCCCGATCCACTAGTAACGGCCGCCAGTGTGCTGGAAT
TCGGCTTATTCTAAACTGTTGAATGACCCCCCGTTTGTTCCTGATAAACTTCAATCACATCTTCTTCCTC
CATTCCCAGTTCTTTTGGAGTATGATTATCAGCAATTCTCTGACCCTCAAAGAGAAACCTGAGTGAATTC
ATTGGAACACCCTGTCTTTGACAGTATGATTCTTTGAGTTTCTTGAGATGTGTTGTCATTTTCACTTTGA
AGTGAATCTCACTGCTATCCTGTCCAATGACTTTGAGTTTAATATATTCACCTTCCTTCTTATCCCCCAA
GTCCTCAGTTGAAGGTTTTGCCTCCTGGTCAGACATGGATCTGAGTCCGGACTTGTACAGCTCGTCCATG
CCGAGAGTGATCCCGGCGGCGGTCACGAACTCCAGCAGGACCATGTGATCGCGCTTCTCGTTGGGGTCTT
TGCTCAGGGCGGACTGGTAGCTCAGGTAGTGGTTGTCGGGCAGCAGCACGGGGCCGTCGCCGATGGGGGT
GTTCTGCTGGTAGTGGTCGGCGAGCTGCACGCTGCCGTCCTCGATGTTGTGGCGGATCTTGAAGTTCACC
TTGATGCCGTTCTTCTGCTTGTCGGCCATGATATAGACGTTGTGGCTGTTGTAGTTGTACTCCAGCTTGT
GCCCCAGGATGTTGCCGTCCTCCTTGAAGTCGATGCCCTTCAGCTCGATGCGGTTCACCAGGGTGTCGCC
CTCGAACTTCACCTCGGCGCGGGTCTTGTAGTTGCCGTC
